>Addgene plasmid #219083 | SFFV-SUZ12-Brd 113 | addgene full sequence | sequence record 448904 | Addgene NGS Result
ATTTATGCAGAGGCCGAGGCCGCCTCGGCCTCTGAGCTATTCCAGAAGTAGTGAGGAGGCTTTTTTGGAG
GCCTAGGGACGTACCCAATTCGCCCTATAGTGAGTCGTATTACGCGCGCTCACTGGCCGTCGTTTTACAA
CGTCGTGACTGGGAAAACCCTGGCGTTACCCAACTTAATCGCCTTGCAGCACATCCCCCTTTCGCCAGCT
GGCGTAATAGCGAAGAGGCCCGCACCGATCGCCCTTCCCAACAGTTGCGCAGCCTGAATGGCGAATGGG
[124 nt withheld, positions 280-403]
C
[91 nt withheld, positions 405-495]
A
[49 nt withheld, positions 497-545]
CCTTTGACGTTGGAGTCCACGTTCTTT
[37 nt withheld, positions 573-609]
ACCCTATCTCGGTCTATTCTTTTGATTTATAAGGGATTTTGCCGATTTCGGCCTATTGGTTAAAAAATGA
GCTGATTTAACAAAAATTTAACGCGAATTTTAACAAAATATTAACGCTTACAATTTAGGTGGCACTTTTC
GGGGAAATGTGCGCGGAACCCCTATTTGTTTATTTTTCTAAATACATTCAAATATGTATCCGCTCATGAG
ACAATAACCCTGATAAATGCTTCAATAATATTGAAAAAGGAAGAGTATGAGTATTCAACATTTCCGTGTC
GCCCTTATTCCCTTTTTTGCGGCATTTTGCCTTCCTGTTTTTGCTCACCCAGAAACGCTGGTGAAAGTAA
AAGATGCTGAAGATCAGTTGGGTGCACGAGTGGGTTACATCGAACTGGATCTCAACAGCGGTAAGATCCT
TGAGAGTTTTCGCCCCGAAGAACGTTTTCCAATGATGAGCACTTTTAAAGTTCTGCTATGTGGCGCGGTA
TTATCCCGTATTGACGCCGGGCAAGAGCAACTCGGTCGCCGCATACACTATTCTCAGAATGACTTGGTTG
AGTACTCACCAGTCACAGAAAAGCATCTTACGGATGGCATGACAGTAAGAGAATTATGCAGTGCTGCCAT
AACCATGAGTGATAACACTGCGGCCAACTTACTTCTGACAACGATCGGAGGACCGAAGGAGCTAACCGCT
TTTTTGCACAACATGGGGGATCATGTAACTCGCCTTGATCGTTGGGAACCGGAGCTGAATGAAGCCATAC
CAAACGACGAGCGTGACACCACGATGCCTGTAGCAATGGCAACAACGTTGCGCAAACTATTAACTGGCGA
ACTACTTACTCTAGCTTCCCGGCAACAATTAATAGACTGGATGGAGGCGGATAAAGTTGCAGGACCACTT
CTGCGCTCGGCCCTTCCGGCTGGCTGGTTTATTGCTGATAAATCTGGAGCCGGTGAGCGTGGGTCTCGCG
GTATCATTGCAGCACTGGGGCCAGATGGTAAGCCCTCCCGTATCGTAGTTATCTACACGACGGGGAGTCA
GGCAACTATGGATGAACGAAATAGACAGATCGCTGAGATAGGTGCCTCACTGATTAAGCATTGGTAACTG
TCAGACCAAGTTTACTCATATATACTTTAGATTGATTTAAAACTTCATTTTTAATTTAAAAGGATCTAGG
TGAAGATCCTTTTTGATAATCTCATGACCAAAATCCCTTAACGTGAGTTTTCGTTCCACTGAGCGTCAGA
CCCCGTAGAAAAGATCAAAGGATCTTCTTGAGATCCTTTTTTTCTGCGCGTAATCTGCTGCTTGCAAACA
AAAAAACCACCGCTACCAGCGGTGGTTTGTTTGCCGGATCAAGAGCTACCAACTCTTTTTCCGAAGGTAA
CTGGCTTCAGCAGAGCGCAGATACCAAATACTGTTCTTCTAGTGTAGCCGTAGTTAGGCCACCACTTCAA
GAACTCTGTAGCACCGCCTACATACCTCGCTCTGCTAATCCTGTTACCAGTGGCTGCTGCCAGTGGCGAT
AAGTCGTGTCTTACCGGGTTGGACTCAAGACGATAGTTACCGGATAAGGCGCAGCGGTCGGGCTGAACGG
GGGGTTCGTGCACACAGCCCAGCTTGGAGCGAACGACCTACACCGAACTGAGATACCTACAGCGTGAGCT
ATGAGAAAGCGCCACGCTTCCCGAAGGGAGAAAGGCGGACAGGTATCCGGTAAGCGGCAGGGTCGGAACA
GGAGAGCGCACGAGGGAGCTTCCAGGGGGAAACGCCTGGTATCTTTATAGTCCTGTCGGGTTTCGCCACC
TCTGACTTGAGCGTCGATTTTTGTGATGCTCGTCAGGGGGGCGGAGCCTATGGAAAAACGCCAGCAACGC
GGCCTTTTTACGGTTCCTGGCCTTTTGCTGGCCTTTTGCTCACATGTTCTTTCCTGCGTTATCCCCTGAT
TCTGTGGATAACCGTATTACCGCCTTTGAGTGAGCTGATACCGCTCGCCGCAGCCGAACGACCGAGCGCA
GCGAGTCAGTGAGCGAGGAAGCGGAAGAGCGCCCAATACGCAAACCGCCTCTCCCCGCGCGTTGGCCGAT
TCATTAATGCAGCTGGCACGACAGGTTTCCCGACTGGAAAGCGGGCAGTGAGCGCAACGCAATTAATGTG
AGTTAGCTCACTCATTAGGCACCCCAGGCTTTACACTTTATGCTTCCGGCTCGTATGTTGTGTGGAATTG
TGAGCGGATAACAATTTCACACAGGAAACAGCTATGACCATGATTACGCCAAGCGCGCAATTAACCCTCA
CTAAAGGGAACAAAAGCTGGAGCTGCAAGCTTAATGTAGTCTTATGCAATACTCTTGTAGTCTTGCAACA
TGGTAACGATGAGTTAGCAACATGCCTTACAAGGAGAGAAAAAGCACCGTGCATGCCGATTGGTGGAAGT
AAGGTGGTACGATCGTGCCTTATTAGGAAGGCAACAGACGGGTCTGACATGGATTGGACGAACCACTGAA
TTGCCGCATTGCAGAGATATTGTATTTAAGTGCCTAGCTCGATACATAAACGGGTCTCTCTGGTTAGACC
AGATCTGAGCCTGGGAGCTCTCTGGCTAACTAGGGAACCCACTGCTTAAGCCTCAATAAAGCTTGCCTTG
AGTGCTTCAAGTAGTGTGTGCCCGTCTGTTGTGTGACTCTGGTAACTAGAGATCCCTCAGACCCTTTTAG
TCAGTGTGGAAAATCTCTAGCAGTGGCGCCCGAACAGGGACTTGAAAGCGAAAGGGAAACCAGAGGAGCT
CTCTCGACGCAGGACTCGGCTTGCTGAAGCGCGCACGGCAAGAGGCGAGGGGCGGCGACTGGTGAGTACG
CCAAAAATTTTGACTAGCGGAGGCTAGAAGGAGAGAGATGGGTGCGAGAGCGTCAGTATTAAGCGGGGGA
GAATTAGATCGCGATGGGAAAAAATTCGGTTAAGGCCAGGGGGAAAGAAAAAATATAAATTAAAACATAT
AGTATGGGCAAGCAGGGAGCTAGAACGATTCGCAGTTAATCCTGGCCTGTTAGAAACATCAGAAGGCTGT
AGACAAATACTGGGACAGCTACAACCATCCCTTCAGACAGGATCAGAAGAACTTAGATCATTATATAATA
CAGTAGCAACCCTCTATTGTGTGCATCAAAGGATAGAGATAAAAGACACCAAGGAAGCTTTAGACAAGAT
AGAGGAAGAGCAAAACAAAAGTAAGACCACCGCACAGCAAGCGGCCGCTGATCTTCAGACCTGGAGGAGG
AGATATGAGGGACAATTGGAGAAGTGAATTATATAAATATAAAGTAGTAAAAATTGAACCATTAGGAGTA
GCACCCACCAAGGCAAAGAGAAGAGTGGTGCAGAGAGAAAAAAGAGCAGTGGGAATAGGAGCTTTGTTCC
TTGGGTTCTTGGGAGCAGCAGGAAGCACTATGGGCGCAGCGTCAATGACGCTGACGGTACAGGCCAGACA
ATTATTGTCTGGTATAGTGCAGCAGCAGAACAATTTGCTGAGGGCTATTGAGGCGCAACAGCATCTGTTG
CAACTCACAGTCTGGGGCATCAAGCAGCTCCAGGCAAGAATCCTGGCTGTGGAAAGATACCTAAAGGATC
AACAGCTCCTGGGGATTTGGGGTTGCTCTGGAAAACTCATTTGCACCACTGCTGTGCCTTGGAATGCTAG
TTGGAGTAATAAATCTCTGGAACAGATTTGGAATCACACGACCTGGATGGAGTGGGACAGAGAAATTAAC
AATTACACAAGCTTAATACACTCCTTAATTGAAGAATCGCAAAACCAGCAAGAAAAGAATGAACAAGAAT
TATTGGAATTAGATAAATGGGCAAGTTTGTGGAATTGGTTTAACATAACAAATTGGCTGTGGTATATAAA
ATTATTCATAATGATAGTAGGAGGCTTGGTAGGTTTAAGAATAGTTTTTGCTGTACTTTCTATAGTGAAT
AGAGTTAGGCAGGGATATTCACCATTATCGTTTCAGACCCACCTCCCAACCCCGAGGGGACCCGACAGGC
CCGAAGGAATAGAAGAAGAAGGTGGAGAGAGAGACAGAGACAGATCCATTCGATTAGTGAACGGATCTCG
ACGGTATCGGTTAACTTTTAAAAGAAAAGGGGGGATTGGGGGGTACAGTGCAGGGGAAAGAATAGTAGAC
ATAATAGCAACAGACATACAAACTAAAGAATTACAAAAACAAATTACAAAAATTCAAAATTTTATCGATC
ACGAGACTAGCCTCGAGCTGGCTGCAGTAACGCCATTTTGCAAGGCATGGAAAAATACCAAACCAAGAAT
AGAGAAGTTCAGATCAAGGGCGGGTACATGAAAATAGCTAACGTTGGGCCAAACAGGATATCTGCGGTGA
GCAGTTTCGGCCCCGGCCCGGGGCCAAGAACAGATGGTCACCGCAGTTTCGGCCCCGGCCCGAGGCCAAG
AACAGATGGTCCCCAGATATGGCCCAACCCTCAGCAGTTTCTTAAGACCCATCAGATGTTTCCAGGCTCC
CCCAAGGACCTGAAATGACCCTGCGCCTTATTTGAATTAACCAATCAGCCTGCTTCTCGCTTCTGTTCGC
GCGCTTCTGCTTCCCGAGCTCTATAAAAGAGCTCACAACCCCTCACTCGGCGCGCCAGTCCTCCGACAGA
CTGAGTCGGCCGGTCGAATCAAGCTTATCGATACCGTCGACGGATCCGCTAGCCCGCGGTTCGAAATGGC
ACCTCAGAAACATGGAGGAGGAGGAGGTGGTGGTTCAGGCCCTTCCGCTGGCAGCGGTGGAGGAGGTTTT
GGTGGCTCCGCAGCTGTTGCAGCAGCCACCGCCAGTGGTGGGAAGAGCGGCGGTGGTTCCTGCGGTGGTG
GCGGGTCCTATAGTGCGAGCTCTAGCTCTTCAGCAGCAGCCGCAGCTGGTGCCGCAGTCTTGCCTGTAAA
GAAACCTAAGATGGAACATGTACAAGCAGATCATGAACTGTTCTTACAAGCTTTCGAGAAGCCTACCCAA
ATTTACCGCTTCCTGCGCACCAGAAACTTGATCGCCCCTATTTTCTTGCATAGGACATTAACATATATGT
CCCACCGGAATAGTCGGACCAATATTAAGTCTCTGAGCGCACACCTTCAACTCACCTTCACAGGATTCTT
TCATAAGAACGACAAACCCAGCCCTAATTCCGAGAACGAGCAGAACAGCGTGACTCTTGAGGTGCTTCTG
GTTAAGGTCTGTCATAAGAAGCGCAAAGACGTCTCATGCCCTATCAGACAGGTCCCTACGGGCAAGAAAC
AAGTCCCCCTCAACCCGGATCTTAACCAGACCAAGCCAGGCAACTTTCCTAGTCTCGCGGTCTCATCAAA
CGAGTTCGAGCCAAGCAATTCCCACATGGTCAAATCCTATTCACTCCTTTTCCGCGTAACACGCCCTGGC
AGGCGGGAATTCAACGGTATGATCAACGGTGAGACAAACGAGAACATCGACGTTAACGAGGAACTGCCCG
CACGTCGTAAGAGGAACCGCGAAGACGGTGAGAAAACTTTCGTGGCGCAGATGACGGTTTTCGACAAGAA
TCGCCGGTTGCAATTACTCGACGGCGAGTACGAGGTTGCGATGCAAGAGATGGAAGAGTGCCCCATTTCA
AAGAAGCGGGCCACGTGGGAAACCATCCTGGACGGCAAACGGCTTCCGCCTTTTGAGACTTTCTCCCAAG
GTCCCACATTACAATTTACACTGAGATGGACCGGGGAAACTAACGACAAGAGCACCGCCCCCATCGCAAA
GCCCCTGGCGACGCGTAACTCTGAATCCCTTCACCAAGAGAATAAACCCGGGTCCGTGAAGCCAACACAG
ACCATCGCCGTAAAGGAGTCTCTTACCACCGACCTGCAGACTCGTAAAGAGAAAGACACACCCAACGAGA
ATAGACAGAAGCTGCGGATTTTCTACCAATTCTTGTACAATAATAACACGCGCCAGCAGACGGAAGCGCG
AGACGATCTCCACTGTCCATGGTGCACACTTAATTGTCGGAAGTTATACTCACTGTTAAAACACCTGAAG
TTATGTCACTCCAGGTTCATTTTCAATTACGTCTACCACCCTAAGGGCGCAAGAATTGACGTCAGCATTA
ACGAATGCTACGACGGGAGCTACGCTGGGAACCCACAAGACATACACAGACAGCCCGGTTTCGCCTTCTC
TCGAAATGGCCCCGTAAAACGAACCCCAATTACCCACATCCTGGTTTGTCGACCCAAGAGGACCAAGGCT
TCTATGAGCGAGTTCCTGGAGAGCGAGGACGGTGAGGTGGAGCAACAGAGGACCTACTCATCCGGGCATA
ACCGGCTTTACTTTCACAGCGACACATGTCTGCCCCTGCGGCCTCAGGAGATGGAAGTCGACTCAGAGGA
CGAGAAAGACCCGGAGTGGCTCCGGGAGAAGACTATAACTCAGATCGAGGAATTCTCAGACGTCAACGAG
GGCGAGAAAGAGGTAATGAAGCTGTGGAACCTGCACGTGATGAAACACGGTTTCATCGCAGATAACCAGA
TGAACCACGCGTGCATGTTGTTCGTTGAGAACTACGGTCAAAAGATTATCAAGAAGAACCTTTGCCGGAA
TTTTATGCTGCACCTTGTTTCAATGCACGATTTCAACCTGATCTCAATCATGTCTATCGACAAGGCCGTC
ACAAAACTGAGGGAGATGCAACAGAAGCTGGAGAAAGGAGAGTCAGCCAGTCCCGCCAATGAGGAGATCA
CAGAGGAGCAGAACGGCACCGCTAACGGCTTCTCCGAGATCAATTCCAAGGAAAAGGCCCTCGAGACCGA
CAGCGTGTCCGGAGTGAGCAAGCAATCTAAGAAGCAGAAGCTGTAATAGACCGGTCGGATCCCCCGGGCT
GCAGGAATTCGAGCATCTTACCGCCATTTATTCCCATATTTGTTCTGTTTTTCTTGATTTGGGTATACAT
TTAAATGTTAATAAAACAAAATGGTGGGGCAATCATTTACATTTTTAGGGATATGTAATTACTAGTTCAG
GTGTATTGCCACAAGACAAACATGTTAAGAAACTTTCCCGTTATTTACGCTCTGTTCCTGTTAATCAACC
TCTGGATTACAAAATTTGTGAAAGATTGACTGATATTCTTAACTATGTTGCTCCTTTTACGCTGTGTGGA
TATGCTGCTTTAATGCCTCTGTATCATGCTATTGCTTCCCGTACGGCTTTCGTTTTCTCCTCCTTGTATA
AATCCTGGTTGCTGTCTCTTTATGAGGAGTTGTGGCCCGTTGTCCGTCAACGTGGCGTGGTGTGCTCTGT
GTTTGCTGACGCAACCCCCACTGGCTGGGGCATTGCCACCACCTGTCAACTCCTTTCTGGGACTTTCGCT
TTCCCCCTCCCGATCGCCACGGCAGAACTCATCGCCGCCTGCCTTGCCCGCTGCTGGACAGGGGCTAGGT
TGCTGGGCACTGATAATTCCGTGGTGTTGTCGGGGAAGCTGACGTCCTTTGCAATTCGATATCAAGCTGT
ACCTTCTAGATGTACAACTTAGTAAGCGCTTCTAGACCAATGACTTACAAGGCAGCTGTAGATCTTAGCC
ACTTTTTAAAAGAAAAGGGGGGACTGGAAGGGCTAATTCACTCCCAACGAAGACAAGATCTGCTTTTTGC
TTGTACTGGGTCTCTCTGGTTAGACCAGATCTGAGCCTGGGAGCTCTCTGGCTAACTAGGGAACCCACTG
CTTAAGCCTCAATAAAGCTTGCCTTGAGTGCTTCAAGTAGTGTGTGCCCGTCTGTTGTGTGACTCTGGTA
ACTAGAGATCCCTCAGACCCTTTTAGTCAGTGTGGAAAATCTCTAGCAGTAGTAGTTCATGTCATCTTAT
TATTCAGTATTTATAACTTGCAAAGAAATGAATATCAGAGAGTGAGAGGAACTTGTTTATTGCAGCTTAT
AATGGTTACAAATAAAGCAATAGCATCACAAATTTCACAAATAAAGCATTTTTTTCACTGCATTCTAGTT
GTGGTTTGTCCAAACTCATCAATGTATCTTATCATGTCTGGCTCTAGCTATCCCGCCCCTAACTCCGCCC
ATCCCGCCCCTAACTCCGCCCAGTTCCGCCCATTCTCCGCCCCATGGCTGACTAATTTTTTTT
Features (pLannotate 1.2.2; 29 found; start..end, strand, type, name):
     94..112     -  promoter       T7 promoter: promoter for bacteriophage T7 RNA polymerase
    120..275     +  CDS            lacZα (fragment): LacZα fragment of β-galactosidase; lacZ fragment
    280..708     +  rep_origin     f1 ori (sequence partly withheld): f1 bacteriophage origin of replication; arrow indicates direction of (+) strand synthesis
    761..865     +  promoter       AmpR promoter: bla
    866..1726    +  CDS            AmpR: β-lactamase; bla; confers resistance to ampicillin, carbenicillin, and related antibiotics
   1897..2485    +  rep_origin     ori: high-copy-number ColE1/pMB1/pBR322/pUC origin of replication
   2668..2760    +  CDS            lacI (fragment): lac repressor; lacI; The lac repressor binds to the lac operator to inhibit transcription in E. coli. This inhibition can be relieved by adding lactose or isopropyl-β-D-thiogalactopyranoside (IPTG).
   2773..2794    +  protein_bind   CAP binding site: CAP binding activates transcription in the presence of cAMP. E. coli catabolite activator protein
   2809..2839    +  promoter       lac promoter: promoter for the E. coli lac operon
   2847..2863    +  protein_bind   lac operator: The lac repressor binds to the lac operator to inhibit transcription in E. coli. This inhibition can be relieved by adding lactose or isopropyl-β-D-thiogalactopyranoside (IPTG). lac repressor encoded by lacI
   2908..2926    +  promoter       T3 promoter: promoter for bacteriophage T3 RNA polymerase
   2954..3180    +  promoter       RSV promoter: Rous sarcoma virus enhancer/promoter
   3181..3361    +  LTR            5' LTR (truncated): truncated 5' long terminal repeat (LTR) from HIV-1
   3408..3533    +  misc_feature   HIV-1 Ψ: packaging signal of human immunodeficiency virus type 1
   3517..3880    +  CDS            HIV-1 gag (fragment): gag protein from human immunodeficiency virus 1; gag
   4026..4259    +  misc_feature   RRE: The Rev response element (RRE) of HIV-1 allows for Rev-dependent mRNA export from the nucleus to the cytoplasm.
   4636..4736    +  CDS            Rev (fragment): human immunodeficiency virus 1 (HIV-1) Rev protein; rev; enhances nuclear export of unspliced and incompletely spliced viral mRNAs
   4755..4872    +  misc_feature   cPPT/CTS: central polypurine tract and central termination sequence of HIV-1
   4906..5307    +  promoter       SFFV promoter: spleen focus-forming virus long terminal repeat (LTR) promoter
   5317..5340    +  misc_feature   MCS (fragment): pBluescript multiple cloning site
   5560..7512    +  CDS            SUZ12 (fragment): SUZ12_HUMAN - Also known as CHET9, JJAZ1, KIAA0160. Experimental evidence at protein level: Swiss-Prot protein existence level 1. Polycomb group (PcG) protein. Component of the PRC2 complex, which methylates 'Lys-9' (H3K9me) and 'Lys-27' (H3K27me) of histone H3, leading to transcriptional repression of the affected target gene (PubMed:15225548, PubMed:15231737, PubMed:15385962, PubMed:16618801, PubMed:17344414, PubMed:18285464, PubMed:28229514, PubMed:29499137, PubMed:31959557). The PRC2 complex may also serve as a recruiting platform for DNA methyltransferases, thereby linking two epigenetic
   7526..7551    +  misc_feature   MCS (fragment): pBluescript multiple cloning site
   7551..7610    +  CDS            S (fragment): HBSAG_WHV6 - Experimental evidence at transcript level: Swiss-Prot protein existence level 2. The middle envelope protein plays an important role in the budding of the virion. It is involved in the induction of budding in a nucleocapsid independent way. In this process the majority of envelope proteins bud to form subviral lipoprotein particles of 22 nm of diameter that do not contain a nucleocapsid (By similarity). From Woodchuck hepatitis B virus (isolate w64/pWS23) (WHV).
   7742..8145    +  misc_feature   WPRE: woodchuck hepatitis virus posttranscriptional regulatory element
   8203..8262    +  CDS            nef (fragment): NEF_HV1Z2 - Experimental evidence at protein level: Swiss-Prot protein existence level 1. Extracellular Nef protein targets CD4(+) T-lymphocytes for apoptosis by interacting with CXCR4 surface receptors. From Human immunodeficiency virus type 1 group M subtype D (isolate Z2/CDC-Z34) (HIV-1).
   8264..8497    +  LTR            3' LTR (ΔU3): self-inactivating 3' long terminal repeat (LTR) from HIV-1
   8569..8690    +  polyA_signal   SV40 poly(A) signal: SV40 polyadenylation signal
   8709..8730    +  rep_origin     SV40 ori (fragment): SV40 origin of replication
   8730..73      +  rep_origin     SV40 ori (across the origin): SV40 origin of replication
