[The description below was written by a language model from this plasmid's Addgene catalogue record and pLannotate feature annotations shown in this document.]
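Description:
SFFV-SUZ12-Brd 113 is a third-generation-style, self-inactivating HIV-1 lentiviral transfer plasmid built on the SFFV-MCS backbone. It expresses a codon-optimized human SUZ12 coding sequence together with a construct-specific DNA barcode. In bacteria it is maintained through a high-copy ColE1/pUC origin and selected with ampicillin (AmpR, β-lactamase). The backbone also retains pBluescript-derived remnants: an f1 origin, lacZα and lac promoter/operator fragments, and T7 and T3 promoters.

The viral cassette begins with an RSV promoter fused to a truncated 5' LTR, which drives Tat-independent transcription of the genomic RNA in packaging cells. This is followed by the Ψ packaging signal with a partial gag sequence, the Rev response element for nuclear export of the unspliced genome, and the cPPT/CTS, which aids nuclear import. Internally, the spleen focus-forming virus (SFFV) LTR promoter, which is strong in haematopoietic and many other cell types, drives SUZ12, a Polycomb group protein and core component of the PRC2 histone methyltransferase complex. The annotation tool matched only part of the insert to SUZ12, which is plausibly a consequence of codon optimization. Downstream lie a WPRE to enhance transcript stability and expression, then the barcode, which the depositor states was cloned into an XbaI site after the WPRE but which is not annotated in the feature table. The cassette ends with a ΔU3 3' LTR and an SV40 polyadenylation signal and origin. No mammalian selection marker or fluorescent reporter is annotated.

Placing the barcode within the transcribed region lets the delivered factor be identified from sequencing reads. This fits the plasmid's role as one member of a barcoded transcription factor library for combinatorial screening of immune cell reprogramming.
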