Addgene plasmid #219083: SFFV-SUZ12-Brd 113
Purpose: Transcription factor SUZ12 with a specific barcode assigned.
Depositing lab: Filipe Pereira. Depositing organization: Center for Neuroscience and Cell Biology, University of Coimbra. Publication: A combinatorial transcription factor screening platform for immune cell reprogramming. Kurochkin I, Altman AR, Caiado I, Pertiga-Cabral D, Halitzki E, Minaeva M, Zimmermannova O, Henriques-Oliveira L, Klein D, Nair M, Oliveira D, Cajal LR, Knittel R, Feick C, Ringner M, Martin M, Cirovic B, Pires CF, Rosa FF, Sitnicka E, Theis FJ, Pereira CF. Cell Syst. 2026 Jan 21;17(1):101457. doi: 10.1016/j.cels.2025.101457. Epub 2026 Jan 14. PubMed 41539305.
Backbone
  Vector backbone: SFFV-MCS
  Backbone size w/o insert (bp): 6638
  Vector type: Lentiviral
Growth in bacteria
  Bacterial resistance: Ampicillin, 100 μg/mL
  Growth temperature: 37°C
  Growth strain: NEB Stable
  Copy number: High Copy
Gene/Insert
  Gene/Insert name: SUZ12
  Species: H. sapiens (human)
  Insert size (bp): 2154
  Mutation: Codon optimized
  Entrez Gene: SUZ12 (a.k.a. CHET9, IMMAS, JJAZ1)
  Promoter: The spleen focus-forming virus (SFFV) promoter
  Cloning method: Restriction Enzyme; 5′ cloning site Bsp119I (not destroyed); 3′ cloning site BstHI (not destroyed)
Terms and licenses: Academic/Nonprofit Terms; Industry Terms: Not Available to Industry
Depositor comments: Barcode sequence cloned into XbaI restriction site. Design of plasmid is as follows: SFFV-[TF sequence]-WPRE-[Barcode sequence].
How to cite: SFFV-SUZ12-Brd 113 was a gift from Filipe Pereira (Addgene plasmid # 219083 ; http://n2t.net/addgene:219083 ; RRID:Addgene_219083)
