>Addgene plasmid #219083 | SFFV-SUZ12-Brd 113 | depositor partial sequence | sequence record 427729 | TF ORF
ATGGCACCTCAGAAACATGGAGGAGGAGGAGGTGGTGGTTCAGGCCCTTCCGCTGGCAGCGGTGGAGGAG
GTTTTGGTGGCTCCGCAGCTGTTGCAGCAGCCACCGCCAGTGGTGGGAAGAGCGGCGGTGGTTCCTGCGG
TGGTGGCGGGTCCTATAGTGCGAGCTCTAGCTCTTCAGCAGCAGCCGCAGCTGGTGCCGCAGTCTTGCCT
GTAAAGAAACCTAAGATGGAACATGTACAAGCAGATCATGAACTGTTCTTACAAGCTTTCGAGAAGCCTA
CCCAAATTTACCGCTTCCTGCGCACCAGAAACTTGATCGCCCCTATTTTCTTGCATAGGACATTAACATA
TATGTCCCACCGGAATAGTCGGACCAATATTAAGTCTCTGAGCGCACACCTTCAACTCACCTTCACAGGA
TTCTTTCATAAGAACGACAAACCCAGCCCTAATTCCGAGAACGAGCAGAACAGCGTGACTCTTGAGGTGC
TTCTGGTTAAGGTCTGTCATAAGAAGCGCAAAGACGTCTCATGCCCTATCAGACAGGTCCCTACGGGCAA
GAAACAAGTCCCCCTCAACCCGGATCTTAACCAGACCAAGCCAGGCAACTTTCCTAGTCTCGCGGTCTCA
TCAAACGAGTTCGAGCCAAGCAATTCCCACATGGTCAAATCCTATTCACTCCTTTTCCGCGTAACACGCC
CTGGCAGGCGGGAATTCAACGGTATGATCAACGGTGAGACAAACGAGAACATCGACGTTAACGAGGAACT
GCCCGCACGTCGTAAGAGGAACCGCGAAGACGGTGAGAAAACTTTCGTGGCGCAGATGACGGTTTTCGAC
AAGAATCGCCGGTTGCAATTACTCGACGGCGAGTACGAGGTTGCGATGCAAGAGATGGAAGAGTGCCCCA
TTTCAAAGAAGCGGGCCACGTGGGAAACCATCCTGGACGGCAAACGGCTTCCGCCTTTTGAGACTTTCTC
CCAAGGTCCCACATTACAATTTACACTGAGATGGACCGGGGAAACTAACGACAAGAGCACCGCCCCCATC
GCAAAGCCCCTGGCGACGCGTAACTCTGAATCCCTTCACCAAGAGAATAAACCCGGGTCCGTGAAGCCAA
CACAGACCATCGCCGTAAAGGAGTCTCTTACCACCGACCTGCAGACTCGTAAAGAGAAAGACACACCCAA
CGAGAATAGACAGAAGCTGCGGATTTTCTACCAATTCTTGTACAATAATAACACGCGCCAGCAGACGGAA
GCGCGAGACGATCTCCACTGTCCATGGTGCACACTTAATTGTCGGAAGTTATACTCACTGTTAAAACACC
TGAAGTTATGTCACTCCAGGTTCATTTTCAATTACGTCTACCACCCTAAGGGCGCAAGAATTGACGTCAG
CATTAACGAATGCTACGACGGGAGCTACGCTGGGAACCCACAAGACATACACAGACAGCCCGGTTTCGCC
TTCTCTCGAAATGGCCCCGTAAAACGAACCCCAATTACCCACATCCTGGTTTGTCGACCCAAGAGGACCA
AGGCTTCTATGAGCGAGTTCCTGGAGAGCGAGGACGGTGAGGTGGAGCAACAGAGGACCTACTCATCCGG
GCATAACCGGCTTTACTTTCACAGCGACACATGTCTGCCCCTGCGGCCTCAGGAGATGGAAGTCGACTCA
GAGGACGAGAAAGACCCGGAGTGGCTCCGGGAGAAGACTATAACTCAGATCGAGGAATTCTCAGACGTCA
ACGAGGGCGAGAAAGAGGTAATGAAGCTGTGGAACCTGCACGTGATGAAACACGGTTTCATCGCAGATAA
CCAGATGAACCACGCGTGCATGTTGTTCGTTGAGAACTACGGTCAAAAGATTATCAAGAAGAACCTTTGC
CGGAATTTTATGCTGCACCTTGTTTCAATGCACGATTTCAACCTGATCTCAATCATGTCTATCGACAAGG
CCGTCACAAAACTGAGGGAGATGCAACAGAAGCTGGAGAAAGGAGAGTCAGCCAGTCCCGCCAATGAGGA
GATCACAGAGGAGCAGAACGGCACCGCTAACGGCTTCTCCGAGATCAATTCCAAGGAAAAGGCCCTCGAG
ACCGACAGCGTGTCCGGAGTGAGCAAGCAATCTAAGAAGCAGAAGCTGTAATAG
