>Addgene plasmid #219083 | SFFV-SUZ12-Brd 113 | depositor partial sequence | sequence record 427730 | Barcode sequence
TGTACAACTTAGTAAGCGCT
